>Addgene plasmid #17478 | pLenti X2 Neo empty (w36-1) | depositor full sequence | sequence record 8643 | Author sequence
CAGGTGGCACTTTTCGGGGAAATGTGCGCGGAACCCCTATTTGTTTATTTTTCTAAATACATTCAAATAT
GTATCCGCTCATGAGACAATAACCCTGATAAATGCTTCAATAATATTGAAAAAGGAAGAGTATGAGTATT
CAACATTTCCGTGTCGCCCTTATTCCCTTTTTTGCGGCATTTTGCCTTCCTGTTTTTGCTCACCCAGAAA
CGCTGGTGAAAGTAAAAGATGCTGAAGATCAGTTGGGTGCACGAGTGGGTTACATCGAACTGGATCTCAA
CAGCGGTAAGATCCTTGAGAGTTTTCGCCCCGAAGAACGTTTTCCAATGATGAGCACTTTTAAAGTTCTG
CTATGTGGCGCGGTATTATCCCGTATTGACGCCGGGCAAGAGCAACTCGGTCGCCGCATACACTATTCTC
AGAATGACTTGGTTGAGTACTCACCAGTCACAGAAAAGCATCTTACGGATGGCATGACAGTAAGAGAATT
ATGCAGTGCTGCCATAACCATGAGTGATAACACTGCGGCCAACTTACTTCTGACAACGATCGGAGGACCG
AAGGAGCTAACCGCTTTTTTGCACAACATGGGGGATCATGTAACTCGCCTTGATCGTTGGGAACCGGAGC
TGAATGAAGCCATACCAAACGACGAGCGTGACACCACGATGCCTGTAGCAATGGCAACAACGTTGCGCAA
ACTATTAACTGGCGAACTACTTACTCTAGCTTCCCGGCAACAATTAATAGACTGGATGGAGGCGGATAAA
GTTGCAGGACCACTTCTGCGCTCGGCCCTTCCGGCTGGCTGGTTTATTGCTGATAAATCTGGAGCCGGTG
AGCGTGGGTCTCGCGGTATCATTGCAGCACTGGGGCCAGATGGTAAGCCCTCCCGTATCGTAGTTATCTA
CACGACGGGGAGTCAGGCAACTATGGATGAACGAAATAGACAGATCGCTGAGATAGGTGCCTCACTGATT
AAGCATTGGTAACTGTCAGACCAAGTTTACTCATATATACTTTAGATTGATTTAAAACTTCATTTTTAAT
TTAAAAGGATCTAGGTGAAGATCCTTTTTGATAATCTCATGACCAAAATCCCTTAACGTGAGTTTTCGTT
CCACTGAGCGTCAGACCCCGTAGAAAAGATCAAAGGATCTTCTTGAGATCCTTTTTTTCTGCGCGTAATC
TGCTGCTTGCAAACAAAAAAACCACCGCTACCAGCGGTGGTTTGTTTGCCGGATCAAGAGCTACCAACTC
TTTTTCCGAAGGTAACTGGCTTCAGCAGAGCGCAGATACCAAATACTGTCCTTCTAGTGTAGCCGTAGTT
AGGCCACCACTTCAAGAACTCTGTAGCACCGCCTACATACCTCGCTCTGCTAATCCTGTTACCAGTGGCT
GCTGCCAGTGGCGATAAGTCGTGTCTTACCGGGTTGGACTCAAGACGATAGTTACCGGATAAGGCGCAGC
GGTCGGGCTGAACGGGGGGTTCGTGCACACAGCCCAGCTTGGAGCGAACGACCTACACCGAACTGAGATA
CCTACAGCGTGAGCTATGAGAAAGCGCCACGCTTCCCGAAGGGAGAAAGGCGGACAGGTATCCGGTAAGC
GGCAGGGTCGGAACAGGAGAGCGCACGAGGGAGCTTCCAGGGGGAAACGCCTGGTATCTTTATAGTCCTG
TCGGGTTTCGCCACCTCTGACTTGAGCGTCGATTTTTGTGATGCTCGTCAGGGGGGCGGAGCCTATGGAA
AAACGCCAGCAACGCGGCCTTTTTACGGTTCCTGGCCTTTTGCTGGCCTTTTGCTCACATGTTCTTTCCT
GCGTTATCCCCTGATTCTGTGGATAACCGTATTACCGCCTTTGAGTGAGCTGATACCGCTCGCCGCAGCC
GAACGACCGAGCGCAGCGAGTCAGTGAGCGAGGAAGCGGAAGAGCGCCCAATACGCAAACCGCCTCTCCC
CGCGCGTTGGCCGATTCATTAATGCAGCTGGCACGACAGGTTTCCCGACTGGAAAGCGGGCAGTGAGCGC
AACGCAATTAATGTGAGTTAGCTCACTCATTAGGCACCCCAGGCTTTACACTTTATGCTTCCGGCTCGTA
TGTTGTGTGGAATTGTGAGCGGATAACAATTTCACACAGGAAACAGCTATGACCATGATTACGCCAAGCG
CGCAATTAACCCTCACTAAAGGGAACAAAAGCTGGAGCTGCAAGCTTAATGTAGTCTTATGCAATACTCT
TGTAGTCTTGCAACATGGTAACGATGAGTTAGCAACATGCCTTACAAGGAGAGAAAAAGCACCGTGCATG
CCGATTGGTGGAAGTAAGGTGGTACGATCGTGCCTTATTAGGAAGGCAACAGACGGGTCTGACATGGATT
GGACGAACCACTGAATTGCCGCATTGCAGAGATATTGTATTTAAGTGCCTAGCTCGATACAATAAACGGG
TCTCTCTGGTTAGACCAGATCTGAGCCTGGGAGCTCTCTGGCTAACTAGGGAACCCACTGCTTAAGCCTC
AATAAAGCTTGCCTTGAGTGCTTCAAGTAGTGTGTGCCCGTCTGTTGTGTGACTCTGGTAACTAGAGATC
CCTCAGACCCTTTTAGTCAGTGTGGAAAATCTCTAGCAGTGGCGCCCGAACAGGGACCTGAAAGCGAAAG
GGAAACCAGAGCTCTCTCGACGCAGGACTCGGCTTGCTGAAGCGCGCACGGCAAGAGGCGAGGGGCGGCG
ACTGGTGAGTACGCCAAAAATTTTGACTAGCGGAGGCTAGAAGGAGAGAGATGGGTGCGAGAGCGTCAGT
ATTAAGCGGGGGAGAATTAGATCGCGATGGGAAAAAATTCGGTTAAGGCCAGGGGGAAAGAAAAAATATA
AATTAAAACATATAGTATGGGCAAGCAGGGAGCTAGAACGATTCGCAGTTAATCCTGGCCTGTTAGAAAC
ATCAGAAGGCTGTAGACAAATACTGGGACAGCTACAACCATCCCTTCAGACAGGATCAGAAGAACTTAGA
TCATTATATAATACAGTAGCAACCCTCTATTGTGTGCATCAAAGGATAGAGATAAAAGACACCAAGGAAG
CTTTAGACAAGATAGAGGAAGAGCAAAACAAAAGTAAGACCACCGCACAGCAAGCGGCCGCTGATCTTCA
GACCTGGAGGAGGAGATATGAGGGACAATTGGAGAAGTGAATTATATAAATATAAAGTAGTAAAAATTGA
ACCATTAGGAGTAGCACCCACCAAGGCAAAGAGAAGAGTGGTGCAGAGAGAAAAAAGAGCAGTGGGAATA
GGAGCTTTGTTCCTTGGGTTCTTGGGAGCAGCAGGAAGCACTATGGGCGCAGCCTCAATGACGCTGACGG
TACAGGCCAGACAATTATTGTCTGGTATAGTGCAGCAGCAGAACAATTTGCTGAGGGCTATTGAGGCGCA
ACAGCATCTGTTGCAACTCACAGTCTGGGGCATCAAGCAGCTCCAGGCAAGAATCCTGGCTGTGGAAAGA
TACCTAAAGGATCAACAGCTCCTGGGGATTTGGGGTTGCTCTGGAAAACTCATTTGCACCACTGCTGTGC
CTTGGAATGCTAGTTGGAGTAATAAATCTCTGGAACAGATTGGAATCACACGACCTGGATGGAGTGGGAC
AGAGAAATTAACAATTACACAAGCTTAATACACTCCTTAATTGAAGAATCGCAAAACCAGCAAGAAAAGA
ATGAACAAGAATTATTGGAATTAGATAAATGGGCAAGTTTGTGGAATTGGTTTAACATAACAAATTGGCT
GTGGTATATAAAATTATTCATAATGATAGTAGGAGGCTTGGTAGGTTTAAGAATAGTTTTTGCTGTACTT
TCTATAGTGAATAGAGTTAGGCAGGGATATTCACCATTATCGTTTCAGACCCACCTCCCAACCCCGAGGG
GACCCGACAGGCCCGAAGGAATAGAAGAAGAAGGTGGAGAGAGAGACAGAGACAGATCCATTCGATTAGT
GAACGGATCTCGACGGTTAACTTTTAAAAGAAAAGGGGGGATTGGGGGGTACAGTGCAGGGGAAAGAATA
GTAGACATAATAGCAACAGACATACAAACTAAAGAATTACAAAAACAAATTACAAAAATTCAAAATTTTA
TTCCAGTGTGGTGGAATTCTGCAGATATCCAGCACAGTGGCGGCCGCTCGACAATCAACCTCTGGATTAC
AAAATTTGTGAAAGATTGACTGGTATTCTTAACTATGTTGCTCCTTTTACGCTATGTGGATACGCTGCTT
TAATGCCTTTGTATCATGCTATTGCTTCCCGTATGGCTTTCATTTTCTCCTCCTTGTATAAATCCTGGTT
GCTGTCTCTTTATGAGGAGTTGTGGCCCGTTGTCAGGCAACGTGGCGTGGTGTGCACTGTGTTTGCTGAC
GCAACCCCCACTGGTTGGGGCATTGCCACCACCTGTCAGCTCCTTTCCGGGACTTTCGCTTTCCCCCTCC
CTATTGCCACGGCGGAACTCATCGCCGCCTGCCTTGCCCGCTGCTGGACAGGGGCTCGGCTGTTGGGCAC
TGACAATTCCGTGGTGTTGTCGGGGAAGCTGACGTCCTTTCCATGGCTGCTCGCCTGTGTTGCCACCTGG
ATTCTGCGCGGGACGTCCTTCTGCTACGTCCCTTCGGCCCTCAATCCAGCGGACCTTCCTTCCCGCGGCC
TGCTGCCGGCTCTGCGGCCTCTTCCGCGTCTTCGCCTTCGCCCTCAGACGAGTCGGATCTCCCTTTGGGC
CGCCTCCCCGCCTGGAATTCTGCAGATATCCGGACTAGTGATCTAATTCTACCGGGTAGGGGAGGCGCTT
TTCCCAAGGCAGTCTGGAGCATGCGCTTTAGCAGCCCCGCTGGGCACTTGGCGCTACACAAGTGGCCTCT
GGCCTCGCACACATTCCACATCCACCGGTAGGCGCCAACCGGCTCCGTTCTTTGGTGGCCCCTTCGCGCC
ACCTTCTACTCCTCCCCTAGTCAGGAAGTTCCCCCCCGCCCCGCAGCTCGCGTCGTGCAGGACGTGACAA
ATGGAAGTAGCACGTCTCACTAGTCTCGTGCAGATGGACAGCACCGCTGAGCAATGGAAGCGGGTAGGCC
TTTGGGGCAGCGGCCAATAGCAGCTTTGCTCCTTCGCTTTCTGGGCTCAGAGGCTGGGAAGGGGTGGGTC
CGGGGGCGGGCTCAGGGGCGGGCTCAGGGGCGGGGCGGGCGCCCGAAGGTCCTCCGGAGGCCCGGCATTC
TGCACGCTTCAAAAGCGCACGTCTGCCGCGCTGTTCTCCTCTTCCTCATCTCCGGGCCTTTCGACCTGCA
GCCAATATGGGATCGGCCATTGAACAAGATGGATTGCACGCAGGTTCTCCGGCCGCTTGGGTGGAGAGGC
TATTCGGCTATGACTGGGCACAACAGACAATCGGCTGCTCTGATGCCGCCGTGTTCCGGCTGTCAGCGCA
GGGGCGCCCGGTTCTTTTTGTCAAGACCGACCTGTCCGGTGCCCTGAATGAACTGCAGGACGAGGCAGCG
CGGCTATCGTGGCTGGCCACGACGGGCGTTCCTTGCGCAGCTGTGCTCGACGTTGTCACTGAAGCGGGAA
GGGACTGGCTGCTATTGGGCGAAGTGCCGGGGCAGGATCTCCTGTCATCTCACCTTGCTCCTGCCGAGAA
AGTATCCATCATGGCTGATGCAATGCGGCGGCTGCATACGCTTGATCCGGCTACCTGCCCATTCGACCAC
CAAGCGAAACATCGCATCGAGCGAGCACGTACTCGGATGGAAGCCGGTCTTGTCGATCAGGATGATCTGG
ACGAAGAGCATCAGGGGCTCGCGCCAGCCGAACTGTTCGCCAGGCTCAAGGCGCGCATGCCCGACGGCGA
GGATCTCGTCGTGACCCATGGCGATGCCTGCTTGCCGAATATCATGGTGGAAAATGGCCGCTTTTCTGGA
TTCATCGACTGTGGCCGGCTGGGTGTGGCGGACCGCTATCAGGACATAGCGTTGGCTACCCGTGATATTG
CTGAAGAGCTTGGCGGCGAATGGGCTGACCGCTTCCTCGTGCTTTACGGTATCGCCGCTCCCGATTCGCA
GCGCATCGCCTTCTATCGCCTTCTTGACGAGTTCTTCTGAGGGGATCCGTCGAGGGCCCGGTACCTTTAA
GACCAATGACTTACAAGGCAGCTGTAGATCTTAGCCACTTTTTAAAAGAAAAGGGGGGACTGGAAGGGCT
AGACTCGAGCGGCCGCCACTGTGCTGGATATCAACCACTTTGTACAAGAAAGCTGGGTCTAGATATCTCG
AGTGCGGCCGCGAATTCGGTACCGGATCCAGTCGACTGAATTGGTTCCCATGGTGGAGCCTGCTTTTTTG
TACAAACTTGTTGATATCTGCAGAATTCCACCACACTGGACTAGCTCACTCCCAACGAAGACAAGATCTG
CTTTTTGCTTGTACTGGGTCTCTCTGGTTAGACCAGATCTGAGCCTGGGAGCTCTCTGGCTGCCTAGGGA
ACCCACTGCTTAAGCCTCAATAAAGCTTGCCTTGAGTGCTTCAAGTAGTGTGTGCCCGTCTGTTGTGTGA
CTCTGGTAACTAGAGATCCCTCAGACCCTTTTAGTCAGTGTGGAAAATCTCTAGCAGTAGTAGTTCATGT
CATCTTATTATTCAGTATTTATAACTTGCAAAGAAATGAATATCAGAGAGTGAGAGGAACTTGTTTATTG
CAGCTTATAATGGTTACAAATAAAGCAATAGCATCACAAATTTCACAAATAAAGCATTTTTTTCACTGCA
TTCTAGTTGTGGTTTGTCCAAACTCATCAATGTATCTTATCATGTCTGGCTCTAGCTATCCCGCCCCTAA
CTCCGCCCAGTTCCGCCCATTCTCCGCCCCATGGCTGACTAATTTTTTTTATTTATGCAGAGGCCGAGGC
CGCCTCGGCCTCTGAGCTATTCCAGAAGTAGTGAGGAGGCTTTTTTGGAGGCCTAGGCTTTTGCGTCGAG
ACGTACCCAATTCGCCCTATAGTGAGTCGTATTACGCGCGCTCACTGGCCGTCGTTTTACAACGTCGTGA
CTGGGAAAACCCTGGCGTTACCCAACTTAATCGCCTTGCAGCACATCCCCCTTTCGCCAGCTGGCGTAAT
AGCGAAGAGGCCCGCACCGATCGCCCTTCCCAACAGTTGCGCAGCCTGAATGGCGAATGGCGCG
[124 nt withheld, positions 7205-7328]
C
[91 nt withheld, positions 7330-7420]
A
[49 nt withheld, positions 7422-7470]
CCTTTGACGTTGGAGTCCACGTTCTTT
[37 nt withheld, positions 7498-7534]
ACCCTATCTCGGTCTATTCTTTTGATTTATAAGGGATTTTGCCGATTTCGGCCTATTGGTTAAAAAATGA
GCTGATTTAACAAAAATTTAACGCGAATTTTAACAAAATATTAACGTTTACAATTTCC
Features (pLannotate 1.2.2; 27 found; start..end, strand, type, name):
     27..131     +  promoter       AmpR promoter: bla
    132..992     +  CDS            AmpR: β-lactamase; bla; confers resistance to ampicillin, carbenicillin, and related antibiotics
   1163..1751    +  rep_origin     ori: high-copy-number ColE1/pMB1/pBR322/pUC origin of replication
   1934..2026    +  CDS            lacI (fragment): lac repressor; lacI; The lac repressor binds to the lac operator to inhibit transcription in E. coli. This inhibition can be relieved by adding lactose or isopropyl-β-D-thiogalactopyranoside (IPTG).
   2039..2060    +  protein_bind   CAP binding site: CAP binding activates transcription in the presence of cAMP. E. coli catabolite activator protein
   2075..2105    +  promoter       lac promoter: promoter for the E. coli lac operon
   2113..2129    +  protein_bind   lac operator: The lac repressor binds to the lac operator to inhibit transcription in E. coli. This inhibition can be relieved by adding lactose or isopropyl-β-D-thiogalactopyranoside (IPTG). lac repressor encoded by lacI
   2174..2192    +  promoter       T3 promoter: promoter for bacteriophage T3 RNA polymerase
   2220..2441    +  promoter       RSV promoter: Rous sarcoma virus enhancer/promoter
   2448..2628    +  LTR            5' LTR (truncated): truncated 5' long terminal repeat (LTR) from HIV-1
   2672..2797    +  misc_feature   HIV-1 Ψ: packaging signal of human immunodeficiency virus type 1
   2781..3144    +  CDS            HIV-1 gag (fragment): gag protein from human immunodeficiency virus 1; gag
   3239..3575    +  ncRNA          RRE: Accession: RF00036 - HIV Rev response element
   3611..4000    +  CDS            env (fragment): ENV_HV1H2 - Experimental evidence at protein level: Swiss-Prot protein existence level 1. [Transmembrane protein gp41]: Acts as a class I viral fusion protein. Under the current model, the protein has at least 3 conformational states: pre-fusion native state, pre-hairpin intermediate state, and post-fusion hairpin state. During fusion of viral and target intracellular membranes, the coiled coil regions (heptad repeats) assume a trimer-of-hairpins structure, positioning the fusion peptide in close proximity to the C-terminal region of the ectodomain. The formation of this structure appears to d
   4012..4129    +  misc_feature   cPPT/CTS: central polypurine tract and central termination sequence of HIV-1
   4183..4771    +  misc_feature   WPRE: woodchuck hepatitis virus posttranscriptional regulatory element
   4814..5313    +  promoter       PGK promoter: mouse phosphoglycerate kinase 1 promoter
   5327..6130    +  CDS            NeoR/KanR: aminoglycoside phosphotransferase from Tn5; aph(3')-II (or nptII); confers resistance to neomycin, kanamycin, and G418 (Geneticin®)
   6151..6267    +  CDS            nef (fragment): NEF_HV1LA - Experimental evidence at protein level: Swiss-Prot protein existence level 1. Extracellular Nef protein targets CD4(+) T-lymphocytes for apoptosis by interacting with CXCR4 surface receptors. From Human immunodeficiency virus type 1 group M subtype B (isolate Lai) (HIV-1).
   6264..6288    +  protein_bind   attB2: mutant version of attB; recombination site for the Gateway® BP reaction BP Clonase™
   6357..6381    -  protein_bind   attB1: mutant version of attB; recombination site for the Gateway® BP reaction BP Clonase™
   6416..6636    +  LTR            3' LTR (ΔU3) (fragment): self-inactivating 3' long terminal repeat (LTR) from HIV-1
   6708..6829    +  polyA_signal   SV40 poly(A) signal: SV40 polyadenylation signal
   6848..6983    +  rep_origin     SV40 ori: SV40 origin of replication
   7016..7034    -  promoter       T7 promoter: promoter for bacteriophage T7 RNA polymerase
   7042..7197    +  CDS            lacZα (fragment): LacZα fragment of β-galactosidase; lacZ fragment
   7205..7660    +  rep_origin     f1 ori (sequence partly withheld): f1 bacteriophage origin of replication; arrow indicates direction of (+) strand synthesis
