[The description below was written by a language model from this plasmid's Addgene catalogue record and pLannotate feature annotations shown in this document.]
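Description:
pLenti X2 Neo empty (w36-1) is a third-generation, self-inactivating HIV-1-based lentiviral vector that serves as the empty control in an RNAi series. It derives from the p156RRL-sinPPT-CMV-GFP-PRE backbone and totals about 7.7 kb. In bacteria it is maintained at high copy through a ColE1/pUC-type origin and selected with ampicillin via the β-lactamase gene. An f1 origin, lac regulatory and lacZα remnants, and T3/T7 promoters are carried over from the parental cloning vector. An SV40 poly(A) signal and SV40 origin lie downstream of the viral cassette.

The viral genome is transcribed from an RSV enhancer/promoter fused to a truncated 5' LTR, which makes packaging Tat-independent, as is characteristic of third-generation designs. It is followed by the Ψ packaging signal with a gag fragment, the Rev response element within env-derived sequence, and the cPPT/CTS. A WPRE precedes a mouse PGK promoter that drives the Tn5 neomycin phosphotransferase gene, allowing G418 selection of transduced mammalian cells.

Just upstream of the ΔU3 3' LTR, the annotation shows a closely spaced attB2/attB1 pair with nothing annotated between them. This matches the stated "3' LTR insertion" design. In the loaded versions of such vectors, a short-hairpin expression cassette would occupy this position and be duplicated into both LTRs during reverse transcription. Here no insert, shRNA or shRNA promoter is recorded. The catalogue lists SalI and XbaI as retained cloning sites. The construct is used as a matched, Neo-selectable negative control for lentiviral knockdown experiments.
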