Addgene plasmid #17478: pLenti X2 Neo empty (w36-1)
Purpose: (Empty Backbone) 3rd gen lentiviral RNAi empty control vector, 3’LTR insertion, Neo
Depositing lab: Eric Campeau & Paul Kaufman. Depositing organization: University of Massachusetts, Worcester. Publication: A versatile viral system for expression and depletion of proteins in mammalian cells. Campeau E, Ruhl VE, Rodier F, Smith CL, Rahmberg BL, Fuss JO, Campisi J, Yaswen P, Cooper PK, Kaufman PD.. PLoS One. 2009 Aug 6;4(8):e6529. 10.1371/journal.pone.0006529 PubMed 19657394.
Backbone
  Vector backbone: p156RRL-sinPPT-CMV-GFP-PRE/Nhe I
  Backbone size (bp): 7662
  Vector type: Mammalian Expression, Lentiviral, RNAi
  Selectable markers: Neomycin (select with G418)
Growth in bacteria
  Bacterial resistance: Ampicillin, 100 μg/mL
  Growth temperature: 37°C
  Growth strain: Stbl3
  Growth instructions: Stbl3, 37oC
  Copy number: High Copy
Gene/Insert
  Gene/Insert name: None
  Cloning method: Restriction Enzyme; 5′ cloning site Sal I (not destroyed); 3′ cloning site Xba I (not destroyed)
  Sequencing primers: 5′ n/a
Terms and licenses: Academic/Nonprofit Terms; Industry Terms: Not Available to Industry
How to cite: pLenti X2 Neo empty (w36-1) was a gift from Eric Campeau & Paul Kaufman (Addgene plasmid # 17478 ; http://n2t.net/addgene:17478 ; RRID:Addgene_17478)
