>Addgene plasmid #17478 | pLenti X2 Neo empty (w36-1) | addgene partial sequence | sequence record 25935 | 17478 with M13pUCfwd
ATAGGGCGAATTGGGTACGTCCCTAGGCCTCCAAAAAAGCCTCCTCACTACTTCTGGAATAGCTCAGAGG
CCGAGGCGGCCTCGGCCTCTGCATAAATAAAAAAAATTAGTCAGCCATGGGGCGGAGAATGGGCGGAACT
GGGCGGAGTTAGGGGCGGGATGGGCGGAGTTAGGGGCGGGATAGCTAGAGCCAGACATGATAAGATACAT
TGATGAGTTTGGACAAACCACAACTAGAATGCAGTGAAAAAAATGCTTTATTTGTGAAATTTGTGATGCT
ATTGCTTTATTTGTAACCATTATAAGCTGCAATAAACAAGTTCCTCTCACTCTCTGATATTCATTTCTTT
GCAAGTTATAAATACTGAATAATAAGATGACATGAACTACTACTGCTAGAGATTTTCCACACTGACTAAA
AGGGTCTGAGGGATCTCTAGTTACCAGAGTCACACAACAGACGGGCACACACTACTTGAAGCACTCAAGG
CAAGCTTTATTGAGGCTTAAGCAGTGGGTTCCCTAGTTAGCCAGAGAGCTCCCAGGCTCAGATCTGGTCT
AACCAGAGAGACCCAGTACAAGCAAAAAGCAGATCTTGTCTTCGTTGGGAGTGAGCTAGTCCAGTGTGGT
GGAATTCTGCAGATATCAACAAGTTTGTACAAAAAAGCAGGCTCCACCATGGGAACCAATTCAGTCGACT
GGATCCGGTACCGAATTCGCGGCCGCACTCGAGATATCTAGACCCAGCTTTCTTGTACAAAGTGG
